>Addgene plasmid #111829 | VinculinTS-A50I/I997A | depositor full sequence | sequence record 210154 | VinculinTS-A50I/I997A sequence 10118 bps
GACGGATCGGGAGATCTCCCGATCCCCTATGGTGCACTCTCAGTACAATCTGCTCTGATGCCGCATAGTT
AAGCCAGTATCTGCTCCCTGCTTGTGTGTTGGAGGTCGCTGAGTAGTGCGCGAGCAAAATTTAAGCTACA
ACAAGGCAAGGCTTGACCGACAATTGCATGAAGAATCTGCTTAGGGTTAGGCGTTTTGCGCTGCTTCGCG
ATGTACGGGCCAGATATACGCGTTGACATTGATTATTGACTAGTTATTAATAGTAATCAATTACGGGGTC
ATTAGTTCATAGCCCATATATGGAGTTCCGCGTTACATAACTTACGGTAAATGGCCCGCCTGGCTGACCG
CCCAACGACCCCCGCCCATTGACGTCAATAATGACGTATGTTCCCATAGTAACGCCAATAGGGACTTTCC
ATTGACGTCAATGGGTGGAGTATTTACGGTAAACTGCCCACTTGGCAGTACATCAAGTGTATCATATGCC
AAGTACGCCCCCTATTGACGTCAATGACGGTAAATGGCCCGCCTGGCATTATGCCCAGTACATGACCTTA
TGGGACTTTCCTACTTGGCAGTACATCTACGTATTAGTCATCGCTATTACCATGGTGATGCGGTTTTGGC
AGTACATCAATGGGCGTGGATAGCGGTTTGACTCACGGGGATTTCCAAGTCTCCACCCCATTGACGTCAA
TGGGAGTTTGTTTTGGCACCAAAATCAACGGGACTTTCCAAAATGTCGTAACAACTCCGCCCCATTGACG
CAAATGGGCGGTAGGCGTGTACGGTGGGAGGTCTATATAAGCAGAGCTCTCTGGCTAACTAGAGAACCCA
CTGCTTACTGGCTTATCGAAATTAATACGACTCACTATAGGGAGACCCAAGCTGGCTAGCGTTTAAACTT
AAGCTTGCCATGCCCGTCTTCCACACGCGCACCATCGAGAGCATCTTGGAGCCCGTGGCTCAGCAGATCT
CCCACCTGGTCATCATGCACGAGGAGGGGGAGGTAGACGGCAAGGCCATCCCGGACCTCACCGCCCCCGT
GTCGGCCGTGCAGGCCATCGTCAGCAACCTGGTGCGGGTTGGAAAAGAAACTGTGCAGACAACAGAAGAC
CAGATCTTGAAAAGGGATATGCCACCAGCATTCATCAAAGTAGAGAATGCCTGCACCAAGCTCGTTCGAG
CAGCCCAGATGCTGCAAGCAGATCCTTATTCAGTACCAGCTCGTGACTACCTAATTGATGGATCAAGAGG
CATCCTTTCTGGAACATCAGACTTACTTCTGACATTTGATGAAGCGGAGGTCCGTAAAATCATCCGTGTC
TGCAAAGGAATATTGGAATATCTGACTGTGGCAGAAGTAGTAGAGACTATGGAGGATTTGGTGACATATA
CAAAGAATCTAGGGCCAGGAATGACAAAGATGGCGAAAATGATCGATGAGAGACAACAGGAATTAACTCA
TCAGGAACATAGGGTTATGCTGGTGAACTCCATGAATACTGTGAAGGAGCTATTGCCTGTACTTATTTCA
GCTATGAAGATCTTTGTAACCACAAAAAACACTAAAAGCCAGGGAATAGAAGAGGCCTTGAAAAATCGCA
ATTTCACAGTAGAGAAAATGAGTGCTGAGATAAATGAAATAATCCGTGTATTACAACTCACTTCCTGGGA
TGAAGATGCCTGGGCCAGCAAGGACACTGAAGCCATGAAAAGAGCTTTAGCCCTAATAGATTCAAAGATG
AACCAGGCAAAAGGCTGGCTGAGAGATCCAAACGCACCTCCAGGGGATGCTGGTGAGCAAGCAATAAGGC
AGATCCTTGATGAAGCTGGAAAAGCAGGAGAATTGTGTGCAGGCAAAGAACGCAGGGAGATTCTGGGAAC
ATGCAAAACTTTGGGCCAAATGACTGATCAACTTGCTGATCTCCGAGCTAGAGGACAGGGTGCTACACCG
ATGGCAATGCAGAAGGCACAGCAGGTGTCACAAGGCCTGGATTTGCTCACTGCAAAAGTGGAGAATGCAG
CCCGGAAATTGGAGGCCATGACAAACTCTAAGCAGGCTATTGCAAAGAAGATTGATGCTGCTCAGAACTG
GCTTGCGGATCCCAACGGCGGAAGTGAAGGAGAAGAACACATTCGAGGAATTATGTCTGAAGCAAGGAAA
GTTGCAGAATTGTGTGAGGAGCCTAAAGAAAGAGATGATATCCTTCGCTCCTTGGGGGAAATCTCTGCTC
TGACAGCTAAGCTGTCAGATCTGCGACGACATGGGAAAGGCGACTCTCCTGAGGCCCGTGCATTGGCCAA
GCAAATAGCTACATCACTTCAGAACTTACAGTCCAAAACAAACAGAGCTGTAGCAAATACTAGGCCAGTT
AAAGCTGCTGTCCATTTGGAGGGCAAGATTGAGCAAGCCCAGAGGTGGATAGATAATCCTACAGTTGATG
ATCGGGGAGTAGGCCAGGCAGCAATTCGGGGTTTGGTTGCAGAAGGTCGTCGTCTAGCCAATGTCATGAT
GGGACCTTATCGTCAGGACCTGCTTGCCAAATGTGACCGTGTAGACCAGCTGGCTGCTCAGCTTGCTGAC
CTTGCAGCAAGAGGGGAAGGAGAGTCTCCTCAGGCTAGGGCAATTGCTGCTCAGCTTCAGGACTCCCTGA
AGGATCTCAAAGCACGGATGCAAGAAGCAATGACCCAGGAGGTGTCTGATGTTTTCAGTGACACTACAAC
CCCTATTAAGTTGTTAGCAGTAGCAGCCACTGCTCCTTCTGATACTCCCAATAGAGAAGAGGTGTTTGAA
GAAAGAGCAGCAAATTTTGAAAACCATGCTGCTAGACTGGGAGCAACAGCAGAAAAAGCAGCTGCAGTTG
GAACTGCTAATAAAACTACTGTGGAAGGCATTCAGGCAACAGTCAAATCTGCAAGGGAGCTTACACCACA
GGTAGTATCGGCTGCTCGAATCCTCCTGAGAAATCCTGGAAATCAAGCTGCTTATGAGCATTTTGAGACA
ATGAAAAACCAATGGATTGATAATGTAGAAAAGATGACAGGGCTGGTGGATGAGGCCATCGATACCAAGT
CTCTGTTGGATGCATCAGAAGAGGCTATTAAGAAGGATCTTGATAAATGTAAAGTTGCAATGGCCAATAT
GCAACCTCAGATGCTGGTAGCTGGAGCCACCAGCATTGCTAGACGAGCGAACCGCATCCTGCTTGTGGCA
AAACGGGAGGTTGAAAATTCAGAAGACCCTAAATTCAGGGAGGCTGTTAAAGCAGCTTCTGATGAGCTGA
GCAAAACCATATCACCGATGGTAATGGATGCTAAAGCTGTAGCAGGAAATATCTCTGATCCTGGTTTGCA
GAAGAGTTTCTTGGATTCTGGATACAGGATTCTGGGAGCTGTGGCCAAAGTCAGAGAAGCCTTTCAGCCT
CAGGAGCCAGACTTTCCCCCTCCTCCTCCTGACCTAGAGCATCTCCATCTGACTGATGAGCTTGCTCCTC
CAAAACCACCACTTCCAGAAGGTGAGGTTCCCCCACCCAGACCACCACCCCCTGAAGAAAAAGATGAGGT
CGAGATGGTGAGCAAGGGCGAGGAGACCACAATGGGCGTAATCAAGCCCGACATGAAGATCAAGCTGAAG
ATGGAGGGCAACGTGAATGGCCACGCCTTCGTGATCGAGGGCGAGGGCGAGGGCAAGCCCTACGACGGCA
CCAACACCATCAACCTGGAGGTGAAGGAGGGAGCCCCCCTGCCCTTCTCCTACGACATTCTGACCACCGC
GTTCGCCTACGGCAACAGGGCCTTCACCAAGTACCCCGACGACATCCCCAACTACTTCAAGCAGTCCTTC
CCCGAGGGCTACTCTTGGGAGCGCACCATGACCTTCGAGGACAAGGGCATCGTGAAGGTGAAGTCCGACA
TCTCCATGGAGGAGGACTCCTTCATCTACGAGATACACCTCAAGGGCGAGAACTTCCCCCCCAACGGCCC
CGTGATGCAGAAGAAGACCACCGGCTGGGACGCCTCCACCGAGAGGATGTACGTGCGCGACGGCGTGCTG
AAGGGCGACGTCAAGCACAAGCTGCTGCTGGAGGGCGGCGGCCACCACCGCGTTGACTTCAAGACCATCT
ACAGGGCCAAGAAGGCGGTGAAGCTGCCCGACTATCACTTTGTGGACCACCGCATCGAGATCCTGAACCA
CGACAAGGACTACAACAAGGTGACCGTTTACGAGAGCGCCGTGGCCCGCAACTCCACCGACGGCATGGAC
GAGCTGTACAAGGGGCCAGGTGGTGCAGGGCCAGGTGGTGCAGGGCCAGGTGGTGCAGGGCCAGGTGGTG
CAGGGCCCGGTGGTGCAGGTCCAGGTGGTGCAGGTCCAGGTGGTGCAGGTCCAGGTGGTGCTATGGTGAG
CAAGGGCGAGGAGCTGTTCACCGGGGTGGTGCCCATCCTGGTCGAGCTGGACGGCGACGTAAACGGCCAC
AAGTTCAGCGTGTCCGGCGAGGGCGAGGGCGATGCCACCTACGGCAAGCTGACCCTGAAGCTGATCTGCA
CCACCGGCAAGCTGCCCGTGCCCTGGCCCACCCTCGTGACCACCCTGGGCTACGGCCTGCAGTGCTTCGC
CCGCTACCCCGACCACATGAAGCAGCACGACTTCTTCAAGTCCGCCATGCCCGAAGGCTACGTCCAGGAG
CGCACCATCTTCTTCAAGGACGACGGCAACTACAAGACCCGCGCCGAGGTGAAGTTCGAGGGCGACACCC
TGGTGAACCGCATCGAGCTGAAGGGCATCGACTTCAAGGAGGACGGCAACATCCTGGGGCACAAGCTGGA
GTACAACTACAACAGCCACAACGTCTATATCACCGCCGACAAGCAGAAGAACGGCATCAAGGCCAACTTC
AAGATCCGCCACAACATCGAGGACGGCGGCGTGCAGCTCGCCGACCACTACCAGCAGAACACCCCCATCG
GCGACGGCCCCGTGCTGCTGCCCGACAACCACTACCTGAGCTACCAGTCCAAGCTGAGCAAAGACCCCAA
CGAGAAGCGCGATCACATGGTCCTGCTGGAGTTCGTGACCGCCGCCGGGATCACTCTCGGCATGGACGAG
CTGTACAAGGCGGCCGCGGAGTTCCCAGAGCAGAAAGCAGGAGAAGCTATTAATCAGCCCATGATGATGG
CTGCTAGGCAGTTGCATGACGAGGCTCGGAAATGGTCTAGCAAGGGTAACGACATCATTGCTGCTGCTAA
ACGAATGGCGCTGCTCATGGCTGAGATGTCACGCCTGGTGCGAGGAGGCAGCGGAAACAAGCGTGCCCTC
ATCCAGTGTGCAAAAGATATTGCTAAGGCATCGGATGAAGTCACTCGATTGGCCAAAGAGGTGGCCAAGC
AATGTACTGATAAACGCATTAGAACAAACCTCTTACAGGTCTGTGAGCGAATCCCAACCATCAGCACGCA
GCTCAAAGCTCTTTCCACAGTGAAAGCTACCATGCTGGGCAGGACTAACATCAGCGATGAAGAATCAGAA
CAGGCAACTGAGATGTTGGTTCATAACGCCCAGAACCTCATGCAGTCTGTGAAGGAAACTGTGAGAGAAG
CTGAAGCAGCATCCATTAAGATAAGAACAGATGCCGGATTCACTCTGCGCTGGGTCAGAAAGACCCCATG
GTATCAGTAATCTAGAGGGCCCGTTTAAACCCGCTGATCAGCCTCGACTGTGCCTTCTAGTTGCCAGCCA
TCTGTTGTTTGCCCCTCCCCCGTGCCTTCCTTGACCCTGGAAGGTGCCACTCCCACTGTCCTTTCCTAAT
AAAATGAGGAAATTGCATCGCATTGTCTGAGTAGGTGTCATTCTATTCTGGGGGGTGGGGTGGGGCAGGA
CAGCAAGGGGGAGGATTGGGAAGACAATAGCAGGCATGCTGGGGATGCGGTGGGCTCTATGGCTTCTGAG
GCGGAAAGAACCAGCTGGGGCTCTAGGGGGTATCCCC
[124 nt withheld, positions 5988-6111]
C
[91 nt withheld, positions 6113-6203]
A
[49 nt withheld, positions 6205-6253]
CCTTTGACGTTGGAGTCCACGTTCTTT
[37 nt withheld, positions 6281-6317]
ACCCTATCTCGGTCTATTCTTTTGATTTATAAGGGATTTTGCCGATTTCGGCCTATTGGTTAAAAAATGA
GCTGATTTAACAAAAATTTAACGCGAATTAATTCTGTGGAATGTGTGTCAGTTAGGGTGTGGAAAGTCCC
CAGGCTCCCCAGCAGGCAGAAGTATGCAAAGCATGCATCTCAATTAGTCAGCAACCAGGTGTGGAAAGTC
CCCAGGCTCCCCAGCAGGCAGAAGTATGCAAAGCATGCATCTCAATTAGTCAGCAACCATAGTCCCGCCC
CTAACTCCGCCCATCCCGCCCCTAACTCCGCCCAGTTCCGCCCATTCTCCGCCCCATGGCTGACTAATTT
TTTTTATTTATGCAGAGGCCGAGGCCGCCTCTGCCTCTGAGCTATTCCAGAAGTAGTGAGGAGGCTTTTT
TGGAGGCCTAGGCTTTTGCAAAAAGCTCCCGGGAGCTTGTATATCCATTTTCGGATCTGATCAAGAGACA
GGATGAGGATCGTTTCGCATGATTGAACAAGATGGATTGCACGCAGGTTCTCCGGCCGCTTGGGTGGAGA
GGCTATTCGGCTATGACTGGGCACAACAGACAATCGGCTGCTCTGATGCCGCCGTGTTCCGGCTGTCAGC
GCAGGGGCGCCCGGTTCTTTTTGTCAAGACCGACCTGTCCGGTGCCCTGAATGAACTGCAGGACGAGGCA
GCGCGGCTATCGTGGCTGGCCACGACGGGCGTTCCTTGCGCAGCTGTGCTCGACGTTGTCACTGAAGCGG
GAAGGGACTGGCTGCTATTGGGCGAAGTGCCGGGGCAGGATCTCCTGTCATCTCACCTTGCTCCTGCCGA
GAAAGTATCCATCATGGCTGATGCAATGCGGCGGCTGCATACGCTTGATCCGGCTACCTGCCCATTCGAC
CACCAAGCGAAACATCGCATCGAGCGAGCACGTACTCGGATGGAAGCCGGTCTTGTCGATCAGGATGATC
TGGACGAAGAGCATCAGGGGCTCGCGCCAGCCGAACTGTTCGCCAGGCTCAAGGCGCGCATGCCCGACGG
CGAGGATCTCGTCGTGACCCATGGCGATGCCTGCTTGCCGAATATCATGGTGGAAAATGGCCGCTTTTCT
GGATTCATCGACTGTGGCCGGCTGGGTGTGGCGGACCGCTATCAGGACATAGCGTTGGCTACCCGTGATA
TTGCTGAAGAGCTTGGCGGCGAATGGGCTGACCGCTTCCTCGTGCTTTACGGTATCGCCGCTCCCGATTC
GCAGCGCATCGCCTTCTATCGCCTTCTTGACGAGTTCTTCTGAGCGGGACTCTGGGGTTCGAAATGACCG
ACCAAGCGACGCCCAACCTGCCATCACGAGATTTCGATTCCACCGCCGCCTTCTATGAAAGGTTGGGCTT
CGGAATCGTTTTCCGGGACGCCGGCTGGATGATCCTCCAGCGCGGGGATCTCATGCTGGAGTTCTTCGCC
CACCCCAACTTGTTTATTGCAGCTTATAATGGTTACAAATAAAGCAATAGCATCACAAATTTCACAAATA
AAGCATTTTTTTCACTGCATTCTAGTTGTGGTTTGTCCAAACTCATCAATGTATCTTATCATGTCTGTAT
ACCGTCGACCTCTAGCTAGAGCTTGGCGTAATCATGGTCATAGCTGTTTCCTGTGTGAAATTGTTATCCG
CTCACAATTCCACACAACATACGAGCCGGAAGCATAAAGTGTAAAGCCTGGGGTGCCTAATGAGTGAGCT
AACTCACATTAATTGCGTTGCGCTCACTGCCCGCTTTCCAGTCGGGAAACCTGTCGTGCCAGCTGCATTA
ATGAATCGGCCAACGCGCGGGGAGAGGCGGTTTGCGTATTGGGCGCTCTTCCGCTTCCTCGCTCACTGAC
TCGCTGCGCTCGGTCGTTCGGCTGCGGCGAGCGGTATCAGCTCACTCAAAGGCGGTAATACGGTTATCCA
CAGAATCAGGGGATAACGCAGGAAAGAACATGTGAGCAAAAGGCCAGCAAAAGGCCAGGAACCGTAAAAA
GGCCGCGTTGCTGGCGTTTTTCCATAGGCTCCGCCCCCCTGACGAGCATCACAAAAATCGACGCTCAAGT
CAGAGGTGGCGAAACCCGACAGGACTATAAAGATACCAGGCGTTTCCCCCTGGAAGCTCCCTCGTGCGCT
CTCCTGTTCCGACCCTGCCGCTTACCGGATACCTGTCCGCCTTTCTCCCTTCGGGAAGCGTGGCGCTTTC
TCATAGCTCACGCTGTAGGTATCTCAGTTCGGTGTAGGTCGTTCGCTCCAAGCTGGGCTGTGTGCACGAA
CCCCCCGTTCAGCCCGACCGCTGCGCCTTATCCGGTAACTATCGTCTTGAGTCCAACCCGGTAAGACACG
ACTTATCGCCACTGGCAGCAGCCACTGGTAACAGGATTAGCAGAGCGAGGTATGTAGGCGGTGCTACAGA
GTTCTTGAAGTGGTGGCCTAACTACGGCTACACTAGAAGAACAGTATTTGGTATCTGCGCTCTGCTGAAG
CCAGTTACCTTCGGAAAAAGAGTTGGTAGCTCTTGATCCGGCAAACAAACCACCGCTGGTAGCGGTTTTT
TTGTTTGCAAGCAGCAGATTACGCGCAGAAAAAAAGGATCTCAAGAAGATCCTTTGATCTTTTCTACGGG
GTCTGACGCTCAGTGGAACGAAAACTCACGTTAAGGGATTTTGGTCATGAGATTATCAAAAAGGATCTTC
ACCTAGATCCTTTTAAATTAAAAATGAAGTTTTAAATCAATCTAAAGTATATATGAGTAAACTTGGTCTG
ACAGTTACCAATGCTTAATCAGTGAGGCACCTATCTCAGCGATCTGTCTATTTCGTTCATCCATAGTTGC
CTGACTCCCCGTCGTGTAGATAACTACGATACGGGAGGGCTTACCATCTGGCCCCAGTGCTGCAATGATA
CCGCGAGACCCACGCTCACCGGCTCCAGATTTATCAGCAATAAACCAGCCAGCCGGAAGGGCCGAGCGCA
GAAGTGGTCCTGCAACTTTATCCGCCTCCATCCAGTCTATTAATTGTTGCCGGGAAGCTAGAGTAAGTAG
TTCGCCAGTTAATAGTTTGCGCAACGTTGTTGCCATTGCTACAGGCATCGTGGTGTCACGCTCGTCGTTT
GGTATGGCTTCATTCAGCTCCGGTTCCCAACGATCAAGGCGAGTTACATGATCCCCCATGTTGTGCAAAA
AAGCGGTTAGCTCCTTCGGTCCTCCGATCGTTGTCAGAAGTAAGTTGGCCGCAGTGTTATCACTCATGGT
TATGGCAGCACTGCATAATTCTCTTACTGTCATGCCATCCGTAAGATGCTTTTCTGTGACTGGTGAGTAC
TCAACCAAGTCATTCTGAGAATAGTGTATGCGGCGACCGAGTTGCTCTTGCCCGGCGTCAATACGGGATA
ATACCGCGCCACATAGCAGAACTTTAAAAGTGCTCATCATTGGAAAACGTTCTTCGGGGCGAAAACTCTC
AAGGATCTTACCGCTGTTGAGATCCAGTTCGATGTAACCCACTCGTGCACCCAACTGATCTTCAGCATCT
TTTACTTTCACCAGCGTTTCTGGGTGAGCAAAAACAGGAAGGCAAAATGCCGCAAAAAAGGGAATAAGGG
CGACACGGAAATGTTGAATACTCATACTCTTCCTTTTTCAATATTATTGAAGCATTTATCAGGGTTATTG
TCTCATGAGCGGATACATATTTGAATGTATTTAGAAAAATAAACAAATAGGGGTTCCGCGCACATTTCCC
CGAAAAGTGCCACCTGACGTC
Features (pLannotate 1.2.2; 23 found; start..end, strand, type, name):
     28..80      -  misc_feature   bom (fragment): basis of mobility region from pBR322
    235..614     +  enhancer       CMV enhancer: human cytomegalovirus immediate early enhancer
    615..818     +  promoter       CMV promoter: human cytomegalovirus (CMV) immediate early promoter
    814..847     +  LTR            5' LTR (truncated) (fragment): truncated 5' long terminal repeat (LTR) from HIV-1
    863..881     +  promoter       T7 promoter: promoter for bacteriophage T7 RNA polymerase
   1193..1209    -  promoter       gapdh promoter (fragment): glyceraldehyde-3-phosphate dehydrogenase promoter from Eggerthella lenta
   3575..4282    +  CDS            mTFP1: mTFP1 is a basic (constitutively fluorescent) cyan fluorescent protein published in 2006, derived from Clavularia sp.. It has low acid sensitivity.
   4403..5119    +  CDS            mVenus: mVenus is a basic (constitutively fluorescent) yellow fluorescent protein published in 2006, derived from Aequorea victoria. It is reported to be a rapidly-maturing monomer with moderate acid sensitivity.
   5135..5677    +  CDS            vcl (fragment): VINC_XENLA - Experimental evidence at transcript level: Swiss-Prot protein existence level 2. Involved in cell adhesion. May be involved in the attachment of the actin-based microfilaments to the plasma membrane. From Xenopus laevis (African clawed frog).
   5718..5942    +  polyA_signal   bGH poly(A) signal: bovine growth hormone polyadenylation signal
   5946..5967    +  promoter       SV40 promoter (fragment): SV40 enhancer and early promoter
   5988..6416    +  rep_origin     f1 ori (sequence partly withheld): f1 bacteriophage origin of replication; arrow indicates direction of (+) strand synthesis
   6430..6759    +  promoter       SV40 promoter: SV40 enhancer and early promoter
   6826..7617    +  CDS            neo: KKA2_KLEPN - Also known as kan, nptII. Experimental evidence at protein level: Swiss-Prot protein existence level 1. Resistance to kanamycin, neomycin, paromomycin, ribostamycin, butirosin and gentamicin B. From Klebsiella pneumoniae.
   7641..7799    +  CDS            ble (fragment): BLE_KLEPN - Experimental evidence at protein level: Swiss-Prot protein existence level 1. Binding protein with a strong affinity to the bleomycin family of antibiotics. Binds to CL990; an antimitotic-antibiotic compound. From Klebsiella pneumoniae.
   7794..7915    +  polyA_signal   SV40 poly(A) signal: SV40 polyadenylation signal
   7988..8004    -  protein_bind   lac operator: The lac repressor binds to the lac operator to inhibit transcription in E. coli. This inhibition can be relieved by adding lactose or isopropyl-β-D-thiogalactopyranoside (IPTG). lac repressor encoded by lacI
   8012..8042    -  promoter       lac promoter: promoter for the E. coli lac operon
   8057..8078    -  protein_bind   CAP binding site: CAP binding activates transcription in the presence of cAMP. E. coli catabolite activator protein
   8091..8183    -  CDS            lacI (fragment): lac repressor; lacI; The lac repressor binds to the lac operator to inhibit transcription in E. coli. This inhibition can be relieved by adding lactose or isopropyl-β-D-thiogalactopyranoside (IPTG).
   8366..8951    -  rep_origin     ori: high-copy-number ColE1/pMB1/pBR322/pUC origin of replication
   9122..9982    -  CDS            AmpR: β-lactamase; bla; confers resistance to ampicillin, carbenicillin, and related antibiotics
   9983..10087   -  promoter       AmpR promoter: bla
