>Addgene plasmid #111829 | VinculinTS-A50I/I997A | addgene full sequence | sequence record 215134 | Addgene NGS Result
GACGGATCGGGAGATCTCCCGATCCCCTATGGTGCACTCTCAGTACAATCTGCTCTGATGCCGCATAGTT
AAGCCAGTATCTGCTCCCTGCTTGTGTGTTGGAGGTCGCTGAGTAGTGCGCGAGCAAAATTTAAGCTACA
ACAAGGCAAGGCTTGACCGACAATTGCATGAAGAATCTGCTTAGGGTTAGGCGTTTTGCGCTGCTTCGCG
ATGTACGGGCCAGATATACGCGTTGACATTGATTATTGACTAGTTATTAATAGTAATCAATTACGGGGTC
ATTAGTTCATAGCCCATATATGGAGTTCCGCGTTACATAACTTACGGTAAATGGCCCGCCTGGCTGACCG
CCCAACGACCCCCGCCCATTGACGTCAATAATGACGTATGTTCCCATAGTAACGCCAATAGGGACTTTCC
ATTGACGTCAATGGGTGGAGTATTTACGGTAAACTGCCCACTTGGCAGTACATCAAGTGTATCATATGCC
AAGTACGCCCCCTATTGACGTCAATGACGGTAAATGGCCCGCCTGGCATTATGCCCAGTACATGACCTTA
TGGGACTTTCCTACTTGGCAGTACATCTACGTATTAGTCATCGCTATTACCATGGTGATGCGGTTTTGGC
AGTACATCAATGGGCGTGGATAGCGGTTTGACTCACGGGGATTTCCAAGTCTCCACCCCATTGACGTCAA
TGGGAGTTTGTTTTGGCACCAAAATCAACGGGACTTTCCAAAATGTCGTAACAACTCCGCCCCATTGACG
CAAATGGGCGGTAGGCGTGTACGGTGGGAGGTCTATATAAGCAGAGCTCTCTGGCTAACTAGAGAACCCA
CTGCTTACTGGCTTATCGAAATTAATACGACTCACTATAGGGAGACCCAAGCTGGCTAGCGTTTAAACTT
AAGCTTGCCATGCCCGTCTTCCACACGCGCACCATCGAGAGCATCTTGGAGCCCGTGGCTCAGCAGATCT
CCCACCTGGTCATCATGCACGAGGAGGGGGAGGTAGACGGCAAGGCCATCCCGGACCTCACCGCCCCCGT
GTCGGCCGTGCAGGCCATCGTCAGCAACCTGGTGCGGGTTGGAAAAGAAACTGTGCAGACAACAGAAGAC
CAGATCTTGAAAAGGGATATGCCACCAGCATTCATCAAAGTAGAGAATGCCTGCACCAAGCTCGTTCGAG
CAGCCCAGATGCTGCAAGCAGATCCTTATTCAGTACCAGCTCGTGACTACCTAATTGATGGATCAAGAGG
CATCCTTTCTGGAACATCAGACTTACTTCTGACATTTGATGAAGCGGAGGTCCGTAAAATCATCCGTGTC
TGCAAAGGAATATTGGAATATCTGACTGTGGCAGAAGTAGTAGAGACTATGGAGGATTTGGTGACATATA
CAAAGAATCTAGGGCCAGGAATGACAAAGATGGCGAAAATGATCGATGAGAGACAACAGGAATTAACTCA
TCAGGAACATAGGGTTATGCTGGTGAACTCCATGAATACTGTGAAGGAGCTATTGCCTGTACTTATTTCA
GCTATGAAGATCTTTGTAACCACAAAAAACACTAAAAGCCAGGGAATAGAAGAGGCCTTGAAAAATCGCA
ATTTCACAGTAGAGAAAATGAGTGCTGAGATAAATGAAATAATCCGTGTATTACAACTCACTTCCTGGGA
TGAAGATGCCTGGGCCAGCAAGGACACTGAAGCCATGAAAAGAGCTTTAGCCCTAATAGATTCAAAGATG
AACCAGGCAAAAGGCTGGCTGAGAGATCCAAACGCACCTCCAGGGGATGCTGGTGAGCAAGCAATAAGGC
AGATCCTTGATGAAGCTGGAAAAGCAGGAGAATTGTGTGCAGGCAAAGAACGCAGGGAGATTCTGGGAAC
ATGCAAAACTTTGGGCCAAATGACTGATCAACTTGCTGATCTCCGAGCTAGAGGACAGGGTGCTACACCG
ATGGCAATGCAGAAGGCACAGCAGGTGTCACAAGGCCTGGATTTGCTCACTGCAAAAGTGGAGAATGCAG
CCCGGAAATTGGAGGCCATGACAAACTCTAAGCAGGCTATTGCAAAGAAGATTGATGCTGCTCAGAACTG
GCTTGCGGATCCCAACGGCGGAAGTGAAGGAGAAGAACACATTCGAGGAATTATGTCTGAAGCAAGGAAA
GTTGCAGAATTGTGTGAGGAGCCTAAAGAAAGAGATGATATCCTTCGCTCCTTGGGGGAAATCTCTGCTC
TGACAGCTAAGCTGTCAGATCTGCGACGACATGGGAAAGGCGACTCTCCTGAGGCCCGTGCATTGGCCAA
GCAAATAGCTACATCACTTCAGAACTTACAGTCCAAAACAAACAGAGCTGTAGCAAATACTAGGCCAGTT
AAAGCTGCTGTCCATTTGGAGGGCAAGATTGAGCAAGCCCAGAGGTGGATAGATAATCCTACAGTTGATG
ATCGGGGAGTAGGCCAGGCAGCAATTCGGGGTTTGGTTGCAGAAGGTCGTCGTCTAGCCAATGTCATGAT
GGGACCTTATCGTCAGGACCTGCTTGCCAAATGTGACCGTGTAGACCAGCTGGCTGCTCAGCTTGCTGAC
CTTGCAGCAAGAGGGGAAGGAGAGTCTCCTCAGGCTAGGGCAATTGCTGCTCAGCTTCAGGACTCCCTGA
AGGATCTCAAAGCACGGATGCAAGAAGCAATGACCCAGGAGGTGTCTGATGTTTTCAGTGACACTACAAC
CCCTATTAAGTTGTTAGCAGTAGCAGCCACTGCTCCTTCTGATACTCCCAATAGAGAAGAGGTGTTTGAA
GAAAGAGCAGCAAATTTTGAAAACCATGCTGCTAGACTGGGAGCAACAGCAGAAAAAGCAGCTGCAGTTG
GAACTGCTAATAAAACTACTGTGGAAGGCATTCAGGCAACAGTCAAATCTGCAAGGGAGCTTACACCACA
GGTAGTATCGGCTGCTCGAATCCTCCTGAGAAATCCTGGAAATCAAGCTGCTTATGAGCATTTTGAGACA
ATGAAAAACCAATGGATTGATAATGTAGAAAAGATGACAGGGCTGGTGGATGAGGCCATCGATACCAAGT
CTCTGTTGGATGCATCAGAAGAGGCTATTAAGAAGGATCTTGATAAATGTAAAGTTGCAATGGCCAATAT
GCAACCTCAGATGCTGGTAGCTGGAGCCACCAGCATTGCTAGACGAGCGAACCGCATCCTGCTTGTGGCA
AAACGGGAGGTTGAAAATTCAGAAGACCCTAAATTCAGGGAGGCTGTTAAAGCAGCTTCTGATGAGCTGA
GCAAAACCATATCACCGATGGTAATGGATGCTAAAGCTGTAGCAGGAAATATCTCTGATCCTGGTTTGCA
GAAGAGTTTCTTGGATTCTGGATACAGGATTCTGGGAGCTGTGGCCAAAGTCAGAGAAGCCTTTCAGCCT
CAGGAGCCAGACTTTCCCCCTCCTCCTCCTGACCTAGAGCATCTCCATCTGACTGATGAGCTTGCTCCTC
CAAAACCACCACTTCCAGAAGGTGAGGTTCCCCCACCCAGACCACCACCCCCTGAAGAAAAAGATGAGGT
CGAGATGGTGAGCAAGGGCGAGGAGACCACAATGGGCGTAATCAAGCCCGACATGAAGATCAAGCTGAAG
ATGGAGGGCAACGTGAATGGCCACGCCTTCGTGATCGAGGGCGAGGGCGAGGGCAAGCCCTACGACGGCA
CCAACACCATCAACCTGGAGGTGAAGGAGGGAGCCCCCCTGCCCTTCTCCTACGACATTCTGACCACCGC
GTTCGCCTACGGCAACAGGGCCTTCACCAAGTACCCCGACGACATCCCCAACTACTTCAAGCAGTCCTTC
CCCGAGGGCTACTCTTGGGAGCGCACCATGACCTTCGAGGACAAGGGCATCGTGAAGGTGAAGTCCGACA
TCTCCATGGAGGAGGACTCCTTCATCTACGAGATACACCTCAAGGGCGAGAACTTCCCCCCCAACGGCCC
CGTGATGCAGAAGAAGACCACCGGCTGGGACGCCTCCACCGAGAGGATGTACGTGCGCGACGGCGTGCTG
AAGGGCGACGTCAAGCACAAGCTGCTGCTGGAGGGCGGCGGCCACCACCGCGTTGACTTCAAGACCATCT
ACAGGGCCAAGAAGGCGGTGAAGCTGCCCGACTATCACTTTGTGGACCACCGCATCGAGATCCTGAACCA
CGACAAGGACTACAACAAGGTGACCGTTTACGAGAGCGCCGTGGCCCGCAACTCCACCGACGGCATGGAC
GAGCTGTACAAGGGGCCAGGTGGTGCAGGGCCAGGTGGTGCAGGGCCAGGTGGTGCAGGGCCAGGTGGTG
CAGGGCCCGGTGGTGCAGGTCCAGGTGGTGCAGGTCCAGGTGGTGCAGGTCCAGGTGGTGCTATGGTGAG
CAAGGGCGAGGAGCTGTTCACCGGGGTGGTGCCCATCCTGGTCGAGCTGGACGGCGACGTAAACGGCCAC
AAGTTCAGCGTGTCCGGCGAGGGCGAGGGCGATGCCACCTACGGCAAGCTGACCCTGAAGCTGATCTGCA
CCACCGGCAAGCTGCCCGTGCCCTGGCCCACCCTCGTGACCACCCTGGGCTACGGCCTGCAGTGCTTCGC
CCGCTACCCCGACCACATGAAGCAGCACGACTTCTTCAAGTCCGCCATGCCCGAAGGCTACGTCCAGGAG
CGCACCATCTTCTTCAAGGACGACGGCAACTACAAGACCCGCGCCGAGGTGAAGTTCGAGGGCGACACCC
TGGTGAACCGCATCGAGCTGAAGGGCATCGACTTCAAGGAGGACGGCAACATCCTGGGGCACAAGCTGGA
GTACAACTACAACAGCCACAACGTCTATATCACCGCCGACAAGCAGAAGAACGGCATCAAGGCCAACTTC
AAGATCCGCCACAACATCGAGGACGGCGGCGTGCAGCTCGCCGACCACTACCAGCAGAACACCCCCATCG
GCGACGGCCCCGTGCTGCTGCCCGACAACCACTACCTGAGCTACCAGTCCAAACTGAGCAAAGACCCCAA
CGAGAAGCGCGATCACATGGTCCTGCTGGAGTTCGTGACCGCCGCCGGGATCACTCTCGGCATGGACGAG
CTGTACAAGGCGGCCGCGGAGTTCCCAGAGCAGAAAGCAGGAGAAGCTATTAATCAGCCCATGATGATGG
CTGCTAGGCAGTTGCATGACGAGGCTCGGAAATGGTCTAGCAAGGGTAACGACATCATTGCTGCTGCTAA
ACGAATGGCGCTGCTCATGGCTGAGATGTCACGCCTGGTGCGAGGAGGCAGCGGAAACAAGCGTGCCCTC
ATCCAGTGTGCAAAAGATATTGCTAAGGCATCGGATGAAGTCACTCGATTGGCCAAAGAGGTGGCCAAGC
AATGTACTGATAAACGCATTAGAACAAACCTCTTACAGGTCTGTGAGCGAATCCCAACCATCAGCACGCA
GCTCAAAGCTCTTTCCACAGTGAAAGCTACCATGCTGGGCAGGACTAACATCAGCGATGAAGAATCAGAA
CAGGCAACTGAGATGTTGGTTCATAACGCCCAGAACCTCATGCAGTCTGTGAAGGAAACTGTGAGAGAAG
CTGAAGCAGCATCCATTAAGATAAGAACAGATGCCGGATTCACTCTGCGCTGGGTCAGAAAGACCCCATG
GTATCAGTAATCTAGAGGGCCCGTTTAAACCCGCTGATCAGCCTCGACTGTGCCTTCTAGTTGCCAGCCA
TCTGTTGTTTGCCCCTCCCCCGTGCCTTCCTTGACCCTGGAAGGTGCCACTCCCACTGTCCTTTCCTAAT
AAAATGAGGAAATTGCATCGCATTGTCTGAGTAGGTGTCATTCTATTCTGGGGGGTGGGGTGGGGCAGGA
CAGCAAGGGGGAGGATTGGGAAGACAATAGCAGGCATGCTGGGGATGCGGTGGGCTCTATGGCTTCTGAG
GCGGAAAGAACCAGCTGGGGCTCTAGGGGGTATCCCC
[124 nt withheld, positions 5988-6111]
C
[91 nt withheld, positions 6113-6203]
A
[49 nt withheld, positions 6205-6253]
CCTTTGACGTTGGAGTCCACGTTCTTT
[37 nt withheld, positions 6281-6317]
ACCCTATCTCGGTCTATTCTTTTGATTTATAAGGGATTTTGCCGATTTCGGCCTATTGGTTAAAAAATGA
GCTGATTTAACAAAAATTTAACGCGAATTAATTCTGTGGAATGTGTGTCAGTTAGGGTGTGGAAAGTCCC
CAGGCTCCCCAGCAGGCAGAAGTATGCAAAGCATGCATCTCAATTAGTCAGCAACCAGGTGTGGAAAGTC
CCCAGGCTCCCCAGCAGGCAGAAGTATGCAAAGCATGCATCTCAATTAGTCAGCAACCATAGTCCCGCCC
CTAACTCCGCCCATCCCGCCCCTAACTCCGCCCAGTTCCGCCCATTCTCCGCCCCATGGCTGACTAATTT
TTTTTATTTATGCAGAGGCCGAGGCCGCCTCTGCCTCTGAGCTATTCCAGAAGTAGTGAGGAGGCTTTTT
TGGAGGCCTAGGCTTTTGCAAAAAGCTCCCGGGAGCTTGTATATCCATTTTCGGATCTGATCAAGAGACA
GGATGAGGATCGTTTCGCATGATTGAACAAGATGGATTGCACGCAGGTTCTCCGGCCGCTTGGGTGGAGA
GGCTATTCGGCTATGACTGGGCACAACAGACAATCGGCTGCTCTGATGCCGCCGTGTTCCGGCTGTCAGC
GCAGGGGCGCCCGGTTCTTTTTGTCAAGACCGACCTGTCCGGTGCCCTGAATGAACTGCAGGACGAGGCA
GCGCGGCTATCGTGGCTGGCCACGACGGGCGTTCCTTGCGCAGCTGTGCTCGACGTTGTCACTGAAGCGG
GAAGGGACTGGCTGCTATTGGGCGAAGTGCCGGGGCAGGATCTCCTGTCATCTCACCTTGCTCCTGCCGA
GAAAGTATCCATCATGGCTGATGCAATGCGGCGGCTGCATACGCTTGATCCGGCTACCTGCCCATTCGAC
CACCAAGCGAAACATCGCATCGAGCGAGCACGTACTCGGATGGAAGCCGGTCTTGTCGATCAGGATGATC
TGGACGAAGAGCATCAGGGGCTCGCGCCAGCCGAACTGTTCGCCAGGCTCAAGGCGCGCATGCCCGACGG
CGAGGATCTCGTCGTGACCCATGGCGATGCCTGCTTGCCGAATATCATGGTGGAAAATGGCCGCTTTTCT
GGATTCATCGACTGTGGCCGGCTGGGTGTGGCGGACCGCTATCAGGACATAGCGTTGGCTACCCGTGATA
TTGCTGAAGAGCTTGGCGGCGAATGGGCTGACCGCTTCCTCGTGCTTTACGGTATCGCCGCTCCCGATTC
GCAGCGCATCGCCTTCTATCGCCTTCTTGACGAGTTCTTCTGAGCGGGACTCTGGGGTTCGAAATGACCG
ACCAAGCGACGCCCAACCTGCCATCACGAGATTTCGATTCCACCGCCGCCTTCTATGAAAGGTTGGGCTT
CGGAATCGTTTTCCGGGACGCCGGCTGGATGATCCTCCAGCGCGGGGATCTCATGCTGGAGTTCTTCGCC
CACCCCAACTTGTTTATTGCAGCTTATAATGGTTACAAATAAAGCAATAGCATCACAAATTTCACAAATA
AAGCATTTTTTTCACTGCATTCTAGTTGTGGTTTGTCCAAACTCATCAATGTATCTTATCATGTCTGTAT
ACCGTCGACCTCTAGCTAGAGCTTGGCGTAATCATGGTCATAGCTGTTTCCTGTGTGAAATTGTTATCCG
CTCACAATTCCACACAACATACGAGCCGGAAGCATAAAGTGTAAAGCCTGGGGTGCCTAATGAGTGAGCT
AACTCACATTAATTGCGTTGCGCTCACTGCCCGCTTTCCAGTCGGGAAACCTGTCGTGCCAGCTGCATTA
ATGAATCGGCCAACGCGCGGGGAGAGGCGGTTTGCGTATTGGGCGCTCTTCCGCTTCCTCGCTCACTGAC
TCGCTGCGCTCGGTCGTTCGGCTGCGGCGAGCGGTATCAGCTCACTCAAAGGCGGTAATACGGTTATCCA
CAGAATCAGGGGATAACGCAGGAAAGAACATGTGAGCAAAAGGCCAGCAAAAGGCCAGGAACCGTAAAAA
GGCCGCGTTGCTGGCGTTTTTCCATAGGCTCCGCCCCCCTGACGAGCATCACAAAAATCGACGCTCAAGT
CAGAGGTGGCGAAACCCGACAGGACTATAAAGATACCAGGCGTTTCCCCCTGGAAGCTCCCTCGTGCGCT
CTCCTGTTCCGACCCTGCCGCTTACCGGATACCTGTCCGCCTTTCTCCCTTCGGGAAGCGTGGCGCTTTC
TCATAGCTCACGCTGTAGGTATCTCAGTTCGGTGTAGGTCGTTCGCTCCAAGCTGGGCTGTGTGCACGAA
CCCCCCGTTCAGCCCGACCGCTGCGCCTTATCCGGTAACTATCGTCTTGAGTCCAACCCGGTAAGACACG
ACTTATCGCCACTGGCAGCAGCCACTGGTAACAGGATTAGCAGAGCGAGGTATGTAGGCGGTGCTACAGA
GTTCTTGAAGTGGTGGCCTAACTACGGCTACACTAGAAGAACAGTATTTGGTATCTGCGCTCTGCTGAAG
CCAGTTACCTTCGGAAAAAGAGTTGGTAGCTCTTGATCCGGCAAACAAACCACCGCTGGTAGCGGTGGTT
TTTTTGTTTGCAAGCAGCAGATTACGCGCAGAAAAAAAGGATCTCAAGAAGATCCTTTGATCTTTTCTAC
GGGGTCTGACGCTCAGTGGAACGAAAACTCACGTTAAGGGATTTTGGTCATGAGATTATCAAAAAGGATC
TTCACCTAGATCCTTTTAAATTAAAAATGAAGTTTTAAATCAATCTAAAGTATATATGAGTAAACTTGGT
CTGACAGTTACCAATGCTTAATCAGTGAGGCACCTATCTCAGCGATCTGTCTATTTCGTTCATCCATAGT
TGCCTGACTCCCCGTCGTGTAGATAACTACGATACGGGAGGGCTTACCATCTGGCCCCAGTGCTGCAATG
ATACCGCGAGACCCACGCTCACCGGCTCCAGATTTATCAGCAATAAACCAGCCAGCCGGAAGGGCCGAGC
GCAGAAGTGGTCCTGCAACTTTATCCGCCTCCATCCAGTCTATTAATTGTTGCCGGGAAGCTAGAGTAAG
TAGTTCGCCAGTTAATAGTTTGCGCAACGTTGTTGCCATTGCTACAGGCATCGTGGTGTCACGCTCGTCG
TTTGGTATGGCTTCATTCAGCTCCGGTTCCCAACGATCAAGGCGAGTTACATGATCCCCCATGTTGTGCA
AAAAAGCGGTTAGCTCCTTCGGTCCTCCGATCGTTGTCAGAAGTAAGTTGGCCGCAGTGTTATCACTCAT
GGTTATGGCAGCACTGCATAATTCTCTTACTGTCATGCCATCCGTAAGATGCTTTTCTGTGACTGGTGAG
TACTCAACCAAGTCATTCTGAGAATAGTGTATGCGGCGACCGAGTTGCTCTTGCCCGGCGTCAATACGGG
ATAATACCGCGCCACATAGCAGAACTTTAAAAGTGCTCATCATTGGAAAACGTTCTTCGGGGCGAAAACT
CTCAAGGATCTTACCGCTGTTGAGATCCAGTTCGATGTAACCCACTCGTGCACCCAACTGATCTTCAGCA
TCTTTTACTTTCACCAGCGTTTCTGGGTGAGCAAAAACAGGAAGGCAAAATGCCGCAAAAAAGGGAATAA
GGGCGACACGGAAATGTTGAATACTCATACTCTTCCTTTTTCAATATTATTGAAGCATTTATCAGGGTTA
TTGTCTCATGAGCGGATACATATTTGAATGTATTTAGAAAAATAAACAAATAGGGGTTCCGCGCACATTT
CCCCGAAAAGTGCCACCTGACGTC
Features (pLannotate 1.2.2; 23 found; start..end, strand, type, name):
     28..80      -  misc_feature   bom (fragment): basis of mobility region from pBR322
    235..614     +  enhancer       CMV enhancer: human cytomegalovirus immediate early enhancer
    615..818     +  promoter       CMV promoter: human cytomegalovirus (CMV) immediate early promoter
    814..847     +  LTR            5' LTR (truncated) (fragment): truncated 5' long terminal repeat (LTR) from HIV-1
    863..881     +  promoter       T7 promoter: promoter for bacteriophage T7 RNA polymerase
   1193..1209    -  promoter       gapdh promoter (fragment): glyceraldehyde-3-phosphate dehydrogenase promoter from Eggerthella lenta
   3575..4282    +  CDS            mTFP1: mTFP1 is a basic (constitutively fluorescent) cyan fluorescent protein published in 2006, derived from Clavularia sp.. It has low acid sensitivity.
   4403..5119    +  CDS            mVenus: mVenus is a basic (constitutively fluorescent) yellow fluorescent protein published in 2006, derived from Aequorea victoria. It is reported to be a rapidly-maturing monomer with moderate acid sensitivity.
   5135..5677    +  CDS            vcl (fragment): VINC_XENLA - Experimental evidence at transcript level: Swiss-Prot protein existence level 2. Involved in cell adhesion. May be involved in the attachment of the actin-based microfilaments to the plasma membrane. From Xenopus laevis (African clawed frog).
   5718..5942    +  polyA_signal   bGH poly(A) signal: bovine growth hormone polyadenylation signal
   5946..5967    +  promoter       SV40 promoter (fragment): SV40 enhancer and early promoter
   5988..6416    +  rep_origin     f1 ori (sequence partly withheld): f1 bacteriophage origin of replication; arrow indicates direction of (+) strand synthesis
   6430..6759    +  promoter       SV40 promoter: SV40 enhancer and early promoter
   6826..7617    +  CDS            neo: KKA2_KLEPN - Also known as kan, nptII. Experimental evidence at protein level: Swiss-Prot protein existence level 1. Resistance to kanamycin, neomycin, paromomycin, ribostamycin, butirosin and gentamicin B. From Klebsiella pneumoniae.
   7641..7799    +  CDS            ble (fragment): BLE_KLEPN - Experimental evidence at protein level: Swiss-Prot protein existence level 1. Binding protein with a strong affinity to the bleomycin family of antibiotics. Binds to CL990; an antimitotic-antibiotic compound. From Klebsiella pneumoniae.
   7794..7915    +  polyA_signal   SV40 poly(A) signal: SV40 polyadenylation signal
   7988..8004    -  protein_bind   lac operator: The lac repressor binds to the lac operator to inhibit transcription in E. coli. This inhibition can be relieved by adding lactose or isopropyl-β-D-thiogalactopyranoside (IPTG). lac repressor encoded by lacI
   8012..8042    -  promoter       lac promoter: promoter for the E. coli lac operon
   8057..8078    -  protein_bind   CAP binding site: CAP binding activates transcription in the presence of cAMP. E. coli catabolite activator protein
   8091..8183    -  CDS            lacI (fragment): lac repressor; lacI; The lac repressor binds to the lac operator to inhibit transcription in E. coli. This inhibition can be relieved by adding lactose or isopropyl-β-D-thiogalactopyranoside (IPTG).
   8366..8954    -  rep_origin     ori: high-copy-number ColE1/pMB1/pBR322/pUC origin of replication
   9125..9985    -  CDS            AmpR: β-lactamase; bla; confers resistance to ampicillin, carbenicillin, and related antibiotics
   9986..10090   -  promoter       AmpR promoter: bla
