[The description below was written by a language model from this plasmid's Addgene catalogue record and pLannotate feature annotations shown in this document.]
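Description:
VinculinTS-A50I/I997A is a mammalian expression plasmid of about 10.1 kb, built on the pcDNA3.1(+) backbone. It encodes a mutant form of the chicken vinculin tension sensor. In E. coli it replicates from a high-copy ColE1/pUC-type origin and is selected with ampicillin through the β-lactamase gene. An f1 origin is also present. For mammalian cells, the backbone carries a neomycin phosphotransferase cassette driven by the SV40 early promoter and ended by an SV40 polyadenylation signal, which would allow G418 selection of stable transfectants.

The roughly 4.8 kb insert sits between HindIII and XbaI sites. It is transcribed from the CMV immediate-early enhancer/promoter and terminated by the bovine growth hormone poly(A) signal, and a T7 promoter lies just upstream of the insert. The annotation places mTFP1 and mVenus coding sequences in tandem within the open reading frame, separated by a short unannotated linker, with a C-terminal vinculin segment following them. That segment is labelled by homology to the Xenopus protein, although the record gives the species as chicken. The long stretch upstream of mTFP1 has no meaningful annotation and presumably encodes the N-terminal part of vinculin. This layout fits a FRET-based tension module inserted inside vinculin, in which mechanical load across the protein changes energy transfer between the cyan donor and the yellow acceptor.

Two point mutations are recorded, A50I and I997A, which are described as affecting vinculin's ability to bind talin and actin. The construct therefore appears suited to testing how these interactions contribute to vinculin loading and dynamics at focal adhesions. The depositor and sequencing-derived records differ by only three nucleotides in length and give the same features.
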