Addgene plasmid #111829: VinculinTS-A50I/I997A
Purpose: Vinculin tension sensor with point mutations affecting ability to bind talin and actin
Depositing lab: Brenton Hoffman. Depositing organization: Duke University. Publication: Vinculin Force-Sensitive Dynamics at Focal Adhesions Enable Effective Directed Cell Migration. Rothenberg KE, Scott DW, Christoforou N, Hoffman BD. Biophys J. 2018 Apr 10;114(7):1680-1694. doi: 10.1016/j.bpj.2018.02.019. PubMed 29642037.
Backbone
  Vector backbone: pcDNA3.1(+)
  Backbone manufacturer: Invitrogen
  Backbone size w/o insert (bp): 5363
  Total vector size (bp): 10118
  Vector type: Mammalian Expression
Growth in bacteria
  Bacterial resistance: Ampicillin, 100 μg/mL
  Growth temperature: 37°C
  Growth strain: DH5alpha
  Copy number: High Copy
Gene/Insert
  Gene/Insert name: VinculinTS (I997A)
  Species: G. gallus (chicken)
  Insert size (bp): 4755
  Mutation: changed vinculin alanine 50 to isoleucine and isoleucine 997 to alanine
  Promoter: CMV
  Cloning method: Restriction Enzyme; 5′ cloning site HindIII (not destroyed); 3′ cloning site XbaI (not destroyed)
  Sequencing primers: 5′ CMV Forward; 3′ BGH Reverse
Resource information
  A portion of this plasmid was derived from a plasmid made by: Susan Craig (Addgene #46269) & Sharon Campbell (Template DNA: pET15b GgVcl 884-1066 ΔAB)
Terms and licenses: Academic/Nonprofit Terms; Industry Terms: Not Available to Industry
How to cite: VinculinTS-A50I/I997A was a gift from Brenton Hoffman (Addgene plasmid # 111829 ; http://n2t.net/addgene:111829 ; RRID:Addgene_111829)
